>Addgene plasmid #126546 | GFP-RNF51 | addgene full sequence | sequence record 248728 | Addgene NGS Result
CTGAATATGGGCCAAACAGGATATCTGTGGTAAGCAGTTCCTGCCCCGGCTCAGGGCCAAGAACAGATGG
AACAGCTGAATATGGGCCAAACAGGATATCTGTGGTAAGCAGTTCCTGCCCCGGCTCAGGGCCAAGAACA
GATGGTCCCCAGATGCGGTCCAGCCCTCAGCAGTTTCTAGAGAACCATCAGATGTTTCCAGGGTGCCCCA
AGGACCTGAAATGACCCTGTGCCTTATTTGAACTAACCAATCAGTTCGCTTCTCGCTTCTGTTCGCGCGC
TTCTGCTCCCCGAGCTCAATAAAAGAGCCCACAACCCCTCACTCGGGGCGCCAGTCCTCCGATTGACTGA
GTCGCCCGGGTACCCGTGTATCCAATAAACCCTCTTGCAGTTGCATCCGACTTGTGGTCTCGCTGTTCCT
TGGGAGGGTCTCCTCTGAGTGATTGACTACCCGTCAGCGGGGGTCTTTCATTTGGGGGCTCGTCCGGGAT
CGGGAGACCCCTGCCCAGGGACCACCGACCCACCACCGGGAGGCAAGCTGGCCAGCAACTTATCTGTGTC
TGTCCGATTGTCTAGTGTCTATGACTGATTTTATGCGCCTGCGTCGGTACTAGTTAGCTAACTAGCTCTG
TATCTGGCGGACCCGTGGTGGAACTGACGAGTTCTGAACACCCGGCCGCAACCCTGGGAGACGTCCCAGG
GACTTTGGGGGCCGTTTTTGTGGCCCGACCTGAGGAAGGGAGTCGATGTGGAATCCGACCCCGTCAGGAT
ATGTGGTTCTGGTAGGAGACGAGAACCTAAAACAGTTCCCGCCTCCGTCTGAATTTTTGCTTTCGGTTTG
GAACCGAAGCCGCGCGTCTTGTCTGCTGCAGCGCTGCAGCATCGTTCTGTGTTGTCTCTGTCTGACTGTG
TTTCTGTATTTGTCTGAAAATTAGGGCCAGACTGTTACCACTCCCTTAAGTTTGACCTTAGGTCACTGGA
AAGATGTCGAGCGGATCGCTCACAACCAGTCGGTAGATGTCAAGAAGAGACGTTGGGTTACCTTCTGCTC
TGCAGAATGGCCAACCTTTAACGTCGGATGGCCGCGAGACGGCACCTTTAACCGAGACCTCATCACCCAG
GTTAAGATCAAGGTCTTTTCACCTGGCCCGCATGGACACCCAGACCAGGTCCCCTACATCGTGACCTGGG
AAGCCTTGGCTTTTGACCCCCCTCCCTGGGTCAAGCCCTTTGTACACCCTAAGCCTCCGCCTCCTCTTCC
TCCATCCGCCCCGTCTCTCCCCCTTGAACCTCCTCGTTCGACCCCGCCTCGATCCTCCCTTTATCCAGCC
CTCACTCCTTCTCTAGGCGCCGGCCGGATCCCAGTGTGGTGGTACGCTACCGGTCGCCACCATGGTGAGC
AAGGGCGAGGAGCTGTTCACCGGGGTGGTGCCCATCCTGGTCGAGCTGGACGGCGACGTAAACGGCCACA
AGTTCAGCGTGTCCGGCGAGGGCGAGGGCGATGCCACCTACGGCAAGCTGACCCTGAAGTTCATCTGCAC
CACCGGCAAGCTGCCCGTGCCCTGGCCCACCCTCGTGACCACCCTGACCTACGGCGTGCAGTGCTTCAGC
CGCTACCCCGACCACATGAAGCAGCACGACTTCTTCAAGTCCGCCATGCCCGAAGGCTACGTCCAGGAGC
GCACCATCTTCTTCAAGGACGACGGCAACTACAAGACCCGCGCCGAGGTGAAGTTCGAGGGCGACACCCT
GGTGAACCGCATCGAGCTGAAGGGCATCGACTTCAAGGAGGACGGCAACATCCTGGGGCACAAGCTGGAG
TACAACTACAACAGCCACAACGTCTATATCATGGCCGACAAGCAGAAGAACGGCATCAAGGTGAACTTCA
AGATCCGCCACAACATCGAGGACGGCAGCGTGCAGCTCGCCGACCACTACCAGCAGAACACCCCCATCGG
CGACGGCCCCGTGCTGCTGCCCGACAACCACTACCTGAGCACCCAGTCCGCCCTGAGCAAAGACCCCAAC
GAGAAGCGCGATCACATGGTCCTGCTGGAGTTCGTGACCGCCGCCGGGATCACTCTCGGCATGGACGAGC
TGTACAAGTCCGGACTCAGATCTCATCGAACAACGAGAATCAAGATCACTGAGCTAAATCCCCACCTGAT
GTGTGTGCTTTGTGGAGGGTACTTCATTGATGCCACAACCATAATAGAATGTCTACATTCCTTCTGTAAA
ACGTGTATTGTTCGTTACCTGGAGACCAGCAAGTATTGTCCTATTTGTGATGTCCAAGTTCACAAGACCA
GACCACTACTGAATATAAGGTCAGATAAAACTCTCCAAGATATTGTATACAAATTAGTTCCAGGGCTTTT
CAAAAATGAAATGAAGAGAAGAAGGGATTTTTATGCAGCTCATCCTTCTGCTGATGCTGCCAATGGCTCT
AATGAAGATAGAGGAGAGGTTGCAGATGAAGATAAGAGAATTATAACTGATGATGAGATAATAAGCTTAT
CCATTGAATTCTTTGACCAGAACAGATTGGATCGGAAAGTAAACAAAGACAAAGAGAAATCTAAGGAGGA
GGTGAATGATAAAAGATACTTACGATGCCCAGCAGCAATGACTGTGATGCACTTAAGAAAGTTTCTCAGA
AGTAAAATGGACATACCTAATACTTTCCAGATTGATGTCATGTATGAGGAGGAACCTTTAAAGGATTATT
ATACACTAATGGATATTGCCTACATTTATACCTGGAGAAGGAATGGTCCACTTCCATTGAAATACAGAGT
TCGACCTACTTGTAAAAGAATGAAGATCAGTCACCAGAGAGATGGACTGACAAATGCTGGAGAACTGGAA
AGTGACTCTGGGAGTGACAAGGCCAACAGCCCAGCAGGAGGTATTCCCTCCACCTCTTCTTGTTTGCCTA
GCCCCAGTACTCCAGTGCAGTCTCCTCATCCACAGTTTCCTCACATTTCCAGTACTATGAATGGAACCAG
CAACAGCCCCAGCGGTAACCACCAATCTTCTTTTGCCAATAGACCTCGAAAATCATCAGTAAATGGGTCA
TCAGCAACTTCTTCTGGTTGAGTCGACCCTGTGGAATGTGTGTCAGTTAGGGTGTGGAAAGTCCCCAGGC
TCCCCAGCAGGCAGAAGTATGCAAAGCATGCATCTCAATTAGTCAGCAACCAGGTGTGGAAAGTCCCCAG
GCTCCCCAGCAGGCAGAAGTATGCAAAGCATGCATCTCAATTAGTCAGCAACCATAGTCCCGCCCCTAAC
TCCGCCCATCCCGCCCCTAACTCCGCCCAGTTCCGCCCATTCTCCGCCCCATGGCTGACTAATTTTTTTT
ATTTATGCAGAGGCCGAGGCCGCCTCGGCCTCTGAGCTATTCCAGAAGTAGTGAGGAGGCTTTTTTGGAG
GCCTAGGCTTTTGCAAAAAGCTTACCATGACCGAGTACAAGCCCACGGTGCGCCTCGCCACCCGCGACGA
CGTCCCCAGGGCCGTACGCACCCTCGCCGCCGCGTTCGCCGACTACCCCGCCACGCGCCACACCGTCGAT
CCGGACCGCCACATCGAGCGGGTCACCGAGCTGCAAGAACTCTTCCTCACGCGCGTCGGGCTCGACATCG
GCAAGGTGTGGGTCGCGGACGACGGCGCCGCGGTGGCGGTCTGGACCACGCCGGAGAGCGTCGAAGCGGG
GGCGGTGTTCGCCGAGATCGGCCCGCGCATGGCCGAGTTGAGCGGTTCCCGGCTGGCCGCGCAGCAACAG
ATGGAAGGCCTCCTGGCGCCGCACCGGCCCAAGGAGCCCGCGTGGTTCCTGGCCACCGTCGGCGTCTCGC
CCGACCACCAGGGCAAGGGTCTGGGCAGCGCCGTCGTGCTCCCCGGAGTGGAGGCGGCCGAGCGCGCCGG
GGTGCCCGCCTTCCTGGAGACCTCCGCGCCCCGCAACCTCCCCTTCTACGAGCGGCTCGGCTTCACCGTC
ACCGCCGACGTCGAGGTGCCCGAAGGACCGCGCACCTGGTGCATGACCCGCAAGCCCGGTGCCTGACGCC
CGCCCCACGACCCGCAGCGCCCGACCGAAAGGAGCGCACGACCCCATGCATCGATAAAATAAAAGATTTT
ATTTAGTCTCCAGAAAAAGGGGGGAATGAAAGACCCCACCTGTAGGTTTGGCAAGCTAGCTTAAGTAACG
CCATTTTGCAAGGCATGGAAAAATACATAACTGAGAATAGAGAAGTTCAGATCAAGGTCAGGAACAGATG
GAACAGCTGAATATGGGCCAAACAGGATATCTGTGGTAAGCAGTTCCTGCCCCGGCTCAGGGCCAAGAAC
AGATGGAACAGCTGAATATGGGCCAAACAGGATATCTGTGGTAAGCAGTTCCTGCCCCGGCTCAGGGCCA
AGAACAGATGGTCCCCAGATGCGGTCCAGCCCTCAGCAGTTTCTAGAGAACCATCAGATGTTTCCAGGGT
GCCCCAAGGACCTGAAATGACCCTGTGCCTTATTTGAACTAACCAATCAGTTCGCTTCTCGCTTCTGTTC
GCGCGCTTCTGCTCCCCGAGCTCAATAAAAGAGCCCACAACCCCTCACTCGGGGCGCCAGTCCTCCGATT
GACTGAGTCGCCCGGGTACCCGTGTATCCAATAAACCCTCTTGCAGTTGCATCCGACTTGTGGTCTCGCT
GTTCCTTGGGAGGGTCTCCTCTGAGTGATTGACTACCCGTCAGCGGGGGTCTTTCACATGCAGCATGTAT
CAAAATTAATTTGGTTTTTTTTCTTAAGTATTTACATTAAATGGCCATAGTTGCATTAATGAATCGGCCA
ACGCGCGGGGAGAGGCGGTTTGCGTATTGGGCGCTCTTCCGCTTCCTCGCTCACTGACTCGCTGCGCTCG
GTCGTTCGGCTGCGGCGAGCGGTATCAGCTCACTCAAAGGCGGTAATACGGTTATCCACAGAATCAGGGG
ATAACGCAGGAAAGAACATGTGAGCAAAAGGCCAGCAAAAGGCCAGGAACCGTAAAAAGGCCGCGTTGCT
GGCGTTTTTCCATAGGCTCCGCCCCCCTGACGAGCATCACAAAAATCGACGCTCAAGTCAGAGGTGGCGA
AACCCGACAGGACTATAAAGATACCAGGCGTTTCCCCCTGGAAGCTCCCTCGTGCGCTCTCCTGTTCCGA
CCCTGCCGCTTACCGGATACCTGTCCGCCTTTCTCCCTTCGGGAAGCGTGGCGCTTTCTCATAGCTCACG
CTGTAGGTATCTCAGTTCGGTGTAGGTCGTTCGCTCCAAGCTGGGCTGTGTGCACGAACCCCCCGTTCAG
CCCGACCGCTGCGCCTTATCCGGTAACTATCGTCTTGAGTCCAACCCGGTAAGACACGACTTATCGCCAC
TGGCAGCAGCCACTGGTAACAGGATTAGCAGAGCGAGGTATGTAGGCGGTGCTACAGAGTTCTTGAAGTG
GTGGCCTAACTACGGCTACACTAGAAGAACAGTATTTGGTATCTGCGCTCTGCTGAAGCCAGTTACCTTC
GGAAAAAGAGTTGGTAGCTCTTGATCCGGCAAACAAACCACCGCTGGTAGCGGTGGTTTTTTTGTTTGCA
AGCAGCAGATTACGCGCAGAAAAAAAGGATCTCAAGAAGATCCTTTGATCTTTTCTACGGGGTCTGACGC
TCAGTGGAACGAAAACTCACGTTAAGGGATTTTGGTCATGAGATTATCAAAAAGGATCTTCACCTAGATC
CTTTTGCGGCCGCAAATCAATCTAAAGTATATATGAGTAAACTTGGTCTGACAGTTACCAATGCTTAATC
AGTGAGGCACCTATCTCAGCGATCTGTCTATTTCGTTCATCCATAGTTGCCTGACTCCCCGTCGTGTAGA
TAACTACGATACGGGAGGGCTTACCATCTGGCCCCAGTGCTGCAATGATACCGCGAGACCCACGCTCACC
GGCTCCAGATTTATCAGCAATAAACCAGCCAGCCGGAAGGGCCGAGCGCAGAAGTGGTCCTGCAACTTTA
TCCGCCTCCATCCAGTCTATTAATTGTTGCCGGGAAGCTAGAGTAAGTAGTTCGCCAGTTAATAGTTTGC
GCAACGTTGTTGCCATTGCTACAGGCATCGTGGTGTCACGCTCGTCGTTTGGTATGGCTTCATTCAGCTC
CGGTTCCCAACGATCAAGGCGAGTTACATGATCCCCCATGTTGTGCAAAAAAGCGGTTAGCTCCTTCGGT
CCTCCGATCGTTGTCAGAAGTAAGTTGGCCGCAGTGTTATCACTCATGGTTATGGCAGCACTGCATAATT
CTCTTACTGTCATGCCATCCGTAAGATGCTTTTCTGTGACTGGTGAGTACTCAACCAAGTCATTCTGAGA
ATAGTGTATGCGGCGACCGAGTTGCTCTTGCCCGGCGTCAATACGGGATAATACCGCGCCACATAGCAGA
ACTTTAAAAGTGCTCATCATTGGAAAACGTTCTTCGGGGCGAAAACTCTCAAGGATCTTACCGCTGTTGA
GATCCAGTTCGATGTAACCCACTCGTGCACCCAACTGATCTTCAGCATCTTTTACTTTCACCAGCGTTTC
TGGGTGAGCAAAAACAGGAAGGCAAAATGCCGCAAAAAAGGGAATAAGGGCGACACGGAAATGTTGAATA
CTCATACTCTTCCTTTTTCAATATTATTGAAGCATTTATCAGGGTTATTGTCTCATGAGCGGATACATAT
TTGAATGTATTTAGAAAAATAAACAAATAGGGGTTCCGCGCACATTTCCCCGAAAAGTGCCACCTGCAGC
Features (pLannotate 1.2.2; 13 found; start..end, strand, type, name):
      1..470     +  LTR            LTR: long terminal repeat from Moloney murine leukemia virus
    594..868     +  misc_feature   MESV Ψ (fragment): packaging signal of murine embryonic stem cell virus
    935..1351    +  CDS            gag (truncated): truncated Moloney murine leukemia virus (MMLV) gag gene lacking the start codon
   1392..2108    +  CDS            EGFP: EGFP is a basic (constitutively fluorescent) green fluorescent protein published in 1996, derived from Aequorea victoria. It is reported to be a rapidly-maturing weak dimer with moderate acid sensitivity.
   2124..3098    +  CDS            BMI1: BMI1_HUMAN - Also known as PCGF4, RNF51. Experimental evidence at protein level: Swiss-Prot protein existence level 1. Component of a Polycomb group (PcG) multiprotein PRC1-like complex, a complex class required to maintain the transcriptionally repressive state of many genes, including Hox genes, throughout development. PcG PRC1 complex acts via chromatin remodeling and modification of histones; it mediates monoubiquitination of histone H2A 'Lys-119', rendering chromatin heritably changed in its expressibility (PubMed:15386022, PubMed:16359901, PubMed:26151332, PubMed:16714294, PubMed:2177224
   3118..3447    +  promoter       SV40 promoter: SV40 enhancer and early promoter
   3457..4056    +  CDS            PuroR: puromycin N-acetyltransferase; pac from Streptomyces alboniger; confers resistance to puromycin
   4155..4276    +  LTR            3' LTR (ΔU3) (fragment): self-inactivating 3' long terminal repeat (LTR) from Moloney murine leukemia virus
   4277..4746    +  LTR            LTR: long terminal repeat from Moloney murine leukemia virus
   4812..4864    -  CDS            lacI (fragment): lac repressor; lacI; The lac repressor binds to the lac operator to inhibit transcription in E. coli. This inhibition can be relieved by adding lactose or isopropyl-β-D-thiogalactopyranoside (IPTG).
   5047..5635    -  rep_origin     ori: high-copy-number ColE1/pMB1/pBR322/pUC origin of replication
   5795..6655    -  CDS            AmpR: β-lactamase; bla; confers resistance to ampicillin, carbenicillin, and related antibiotics
   6656..6760    -  promoter       AmpR promoter: bla
