[The description below was written by a language model from this plasmid's Addgene catalogue record and pLannotate feature annotations shown in this document.]
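Description:
GFP-RNF51 is a pBABE-based Moloney murine leukemia virus retroviral vector for expressing human RNF51 (also called PCGF4, and better known as BMI1) as an N-terminal GFP fusion in mammalian cells. In bacteria it is maintained through a high-copy ColE1/pUC-type origin and an ampicillin resistance gene driven by its own bla promoter. A short lacI fragment near the origin appears to be a backbone remnant with no evident function.

The retroviral unit is flanked by MMLV long terminal repeats. The 5′ LTR serves as the promoter for the payload and is followed by a packaging signal and a truncated gag segment lacking its start codon. Together these allow the genomic transcript to be efficiently encapsidated when the plasmid is introduced into a packaging cell line that supplies the viral proteins in trans. Downstream, the EGFP coding sequence is followed after a short linker by the BMI1 open reading frame, which was cloned between BglII and SalI sites. An internal SV40 enhancer/early promoter then drives puromycin N-acetyltransferase, so transduced or transfected cells can be selected with puromycin. The annotation tool labels a fragment just before the 3′ LTR as a ΔU3 element, but a full LTR immediately follows it.

BMI1 is a RING-finger component of Polycomb PRC1-like complexes that mediate monoubiquitination of histone H2A. The fluorescent fusion allows stable expression and live visualisation of the protein, and the associated study concerned recruitment of ubiquitin ligase components to sites of DNA damage. The sequenced record is 6,790 nt, somewhat larger than the total size listed in the catalogue.
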