Addgene plasmid #126546: GFP-RNF51
Purpose: Expresses GFP-tagged RNF51 in mammalian cells
Depositing lab: Michele Pagano. Depositing organization: NYU Grossman School of Medicine. Publication: PARP1-dependent recruitment of the FBXL10-RNF68-RNF2 ubiquitin ligase to sites of DNA damage controls H2A.Z loading. Rona G, Roberti D, Yin Y, Pagan JK, Homer H, Sassani E, Zeke A, Busino L, Rothenberg E, Pagano M. Elife. 2018 Jul 9;7. pii: 38771. doi: 10.7554/eLife.38771. PubMed 29985131.
Backbone
  Vector backbone: pBABE
  Backbone size w/o insert (bp): 5169
  Total vector size (bp): 6147
  Vector type: Mammalian Expression, Retroviral
  Selectable markers: Puromycin
Growth in bacteria
  Bacterial resistance: Ampicillin, 100 μg/mL
  Growth temperature: 37°C
  Growth strain: NEB Stable
  Copy number: Unknown
Gene/Insert
  Gene/Insert name: RNF51 (alt name: PCGF4)
  Species: H. sapiens (human)
  Insert size (bp): 1035
  GenBank ID: NP_005171.4
  Entrez Gene: BMI1 (a.k.a. FLVI2/BMI1, PCGF4, RNF51, flvi-2/bmi-1)
  Promoter: LTR
  Tag / fusion protein: GFP (N terminal on insert)
  Cloning method: Restriction Enzyme; 5′ cloning site BglII (not destroyed); 3′ cloning site SalI (not destroyed)
  Sequencing primers: 5′ pBABE 5'; 3′ pBABE 3'
Terms and licenses: Academic/Nonprofit Terms; Industry Terms: Not Available to Industry
How to cite: GFP-RNF51 was a gift from Michele Pagano (Addgene plasmid # 126546 ; http://n2t.net/addgene:126546 ; RRID:Addgene_126546)
