>Addgene plasmid #126546 | GFP-RNF51 | depositor partial sequence | sequence record 242051 | RNF51 insert at the C-terminal of EGFP
CATCGAACAACGAGAATCAAGATCACTGAGCTAAATCCCCACCTGATGTGTGTGCTTTGTGGAGGGTACT
TCATTGATGCCACAACCATAATAGAATGTCTACATTCCTTCTGTAAAACGTGTATTGTTCGTTACCTGGA
GACCAGCAAGTATTGTCCTATTTGTGATGTCCAAGTTCACAAGACCAGACCACTACTGAATATAAGGTCA
GATAAAACTCTCCAAGATATTGTATACAAATTAGTTCCAGGGCTTTTCAAAAATGAAATGAAGAGAAGAA
GGGATTTTTATGCAGCTCATCCTTCTGCTGATGCTGCCAATGGCTCTAATGAAGATAGAGGAGAGGTTGC
AGATGAAGATAAGAGAATTATAACTGATGATGAGATAATAAGCTTATCCATTGAATTCTTTGACCAGAAC
AGATTGGATCGGAAAGTAAACAAAGACAAAGAGAAATCTAAGGAGGAGGTGAATGATAAAAGATACTTAC
GATGCCCAGCAGCAATGACTGTGATGCACTTAAGAAAGTTTCTCAGAAGTAAAATGGACATACCTAATAC
TTTCCAGATTGATGTCATGTATGAGGAGGAACCTTTAAAGGATTATTATACACTAATGGATATTGCCTAC
ATTTATACCTGGAGAAGGAATGGTCCACTTCCATTGAAATACAGAGTTCGACCTACTTGTAAAAGAATGA
AGATCAGTCACCAGAGAGATGGACTGACAAATGCTGGAGAACTGGAAAGTGACTCTGGGAGTGACAAGGC
CAACAGCCCAGCAGGAGGTATTCCCTCCACCTCTTCTTGTTTGCCTAGCCCCAGTACTCCAGTGCAGTCT
CCTCATCCACAGTTTCCTCACATTTCCAGTACTATGAATGGAACCAGCAACAGCCCCAGCGGTAACCACC
AATCTTCTTTTGCCAATAGACCTCGAAAATCATCAGTAAATGGGTCATCAGCAACTTCTTCTGGTTGA
